>Addgene plasmid #22288 | pR5-19 | addgene partial sequence | sequence record 28076 | 22288 with yrAD5-F
TGTCATATTTTANATTGAGGCAAGTCTGTTGCCATCCCGGTCTTATTGGGAGTCAAGATGAGAACGATGA
GGATTTATCTAAAAATAATAAATTGGTTACGGAACAAACGGTGGAGCTTGACTCTTTAATGCGTGTTGTT
TCCGAGAGATTCGATAACTCATTTTCTAAGGAGGAATTAGATGCAATGATACAAAGATTAAAAGTTAAAT
ATCCAGACAATAAATCGTTTCAGTCCTTAGAGGCCTCCATCGCCACAACGGAACCTATGGATTTGGACAA
GGCTTTATTTACAGAATGCGGCCACAGTTTTTGTGAGAAATGTTTATTTGAATATATTGAGTTTCAGAAC
AGTAAGAATTTGGGTTTAAAGTGCCCCAATTGCCGTAACCAAATAGACGCTTGTCGGTTGTTGGCATTGG
TACAAACGAATAGCAACTCGAAAAATTTGGAATTCAAACCATATTCACCAGCCTCCAAATCAAGCAAAAT
CACTGCTTTATTGAAGGAGCTTCAATTGCTACAGGATAGTTCGGCAGGCGAACAAGTTGTCATTTTTTCC
CAATTTTCTACATACTTGGATATCCTGGAGAAAGAGCTAACTCATACTTTCTCAAAAGATGTTGCAAAAA
TTTATAAATTCGATGGACGTCTCTCATTAAAAGAAAGAACTAGTGTATTAGCAGATTTTGCCGTTAAAGA
CTATAGCAGGCAAAAAATCCTATTACTCTCGCTGAAGGCTGGTGGCGTGGGTTTGAATCTAACGTGTGCT
TCCCACGCTTATATGATGGACCCATGGTGGTCGCCCAGTATGGAAGATCAGGCAATCGATAGACTGCATA
GAATTGGCCAGACAAACAGCGTCAAAGTTATGAGATTTATCATACAAGATAGCATAGAAGAAAAATGCTA
CGCATTCAAGAAAAGANNNAACCATCGGTGAGGCCATGGACACNGACGAAGACGAGAGAAGAAAAGGAGA
TTGAA
