>Addgene plasmid #22288 | pR5-19 | addgene partial sequence | sequence record 28077 | 22288 WITH M13-pUC-For
CCGGTACCGGGGACCTCTAGAGTCGACTAANTGGTAGTTTCTTGTACCCTGAGGATAAAANNGAATGAGG
ATTGTACAAACCAGCTTAATGTCGTGATACAGCTTATAAAACCCACCTTGTATGGGTTCGTACTCTCCAT
TTTCAAACCTCTTATTGATAGTTGTCAAAACTAATTTATCTTCATTACGTATCAAACCTTCAGAGTTACT
TCTATTTTTAATGAATTTACAATATGATTCATATATCTTATCCGGATTTTTCTCAAAGAACTTGGCTGGA
AAACTTTCATCTACTACATGACATTTCACAGAGGCAGCATTCAAAATGGATTGAACATTTACCAAAAAAT
CTACTAGTTTATTTCCACCTACACTTTCTGTCATAATGAAAACTTTCGATTTTCAAAATTATCTCTTATT
TGATCCCGACTGATGATGATTTTCTTCGTCTTCGTATTTCTATCGTCCATGCCTTATGGCGCTGTTTTAT
TTTCTTAATTGTTTTTTTAATAATTGCAACTTAAAAATACGGGTAACGGAAAAGGAAGATAATAGAAGTT
GCATGAAGTAGCTGAAGAATAATTAGTTCTTTCGGGTTGAAAATAATAATAAATAAAGTCTTTATATATG
AGTATGTGGTATGACTATTCAAACAGCATCTGGATTTCTTCAATCTCCTTTTTCTTCTCTCGTCTTCGTC
TGTGTCCANGGCTCCCCGATGGNTCTCTCCTTCCTGATGCGAGCATTTTCCTCATGCATCTGGATGAAAA
CCCANACTTGAGCGTGCGGCATCAGCGCNCGTGCTG
