[The description below was written by a language model from this plasmid's Addgene catalogue record.]
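Description:
pR5-19 is a yeast expression plasmid built on the YCplac111 backbone (about 6.1 kb without insert), a yeast–E. coli shuttle vector. YCplac111 is generally known as a centromeric (ARS/CEN) vector that is maintained at low copy in Saccharomyces cerevisiae, although the record itself lists copy number as unknown and provides no feature table to confirm individual backbone elements. Selection in yeast relies on the LEU2 auxotrophic marker, which complements leucine auxotrophy in leu2 host strains, and the plasmid is propagated in E. coli under ampicillin selection.

The insert is a roughly 3.5 kb fragment carrying the S. cerevisiae RAD5 gene (also called YLR032W, REV2 or SNM2), introduced by restriction enzyme cloning. It is a mutant allele in which cysteines 914 and 917 of the C3HC4 RING-finger motif are both changed to alanine. According to the depositor, this change abolishes the ubiquitin ligase function of Rad5, giving a ligase-defective version of the protein. The record does not state which promoter drives expression, nor whether native flanking regulatory sequences are included, and no epitope tags or reporters are listed.

The associated publication concerns the requirement for Rad5 in DNA polymerase zeta-dependent translesion synthesis in budding yeast. In that context, the plasmid is suited to complementation experiments, for example introducing the mutant allele into rad5-deficient strains to test whether Rad5's ubiquitin ligase activity is needed for particular DNA damage tolerance and lesion bypass functions.
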