Addgene plasmid #22288: pR5-19
Depositing lab: Louise Prakash. Depositing organization: University of Texas Medical Branch at Galveston. Publication: Requirement of Rad5 for DNA polymerase zeta-dependent translesion synthesis in Saccharomyces cerevisiae. Pages V, Bresson A, Acharya N, Prakash S, Fuchs RP, Prakash L. Genetics. 2008 Sep . 180(1):73-82. 10.1534/genetics.108.091066 PubMed 18757916.
Backbone
  Vector backbone: YCplac111
  Backbone size w/o insert (bp): 6112
  Vector type: Yeast Expression
  Selectable markers: LEU2
Growth in bacteria
  Bacterial resistance: Ampicillin, 100 μg/mL
  Growth temperature: 37°C
  Growth strain: DH5alpha
  Copy number: Unknown
Gene/Insert
  Gene/Insert name: RAD5 (alt name: rad5-Ub ligase mutant)
  Species: S. cerevisiae (budding yeast)
  Insert size (bp): 3510
  Mutation: C914, C917->AA in the C3HC4 ring-finger motif
  Entrez Gene: RAD5 (a.k.a. YLR032W, REV2, SNM2)
  Cloning method: Restriction Enzyme
  Sequencing primers: 5′ M13_pUC-rev; 3′ M13_puc-for
Terms and licenses: Academic/Nonprofit Terms; Industry Terms: Not Available to Industry
Depositor comments: Mutation abolishes the ubiquitin ligase function
How to cite: pR5-19 was a gift from Louise Prakash (Addgene plasmid # 22288 ; http://n2t.net/addgene:22288 ; RRID:Addgene_22288)
